>Addgene plasmid #148753 | pcDNA3.1-MS2-HA-HsNot4_275-575-del377-402_AG | depositor full sequence | sequence record 291201 | Full Sequence
GACGGATCGGGAGATCTCCCGATCCCCTATGGTGCACTCTCAGTACAATCTGCTCTGATGCCGCATAGTT
AAGCCAGTATCTGCTCCCTGCTTGTGTGTTGGAGGTCGCTGAGTAGTGCGCGAGCAAAATTTAAGCTACA
ACAAGGCAAGGCTTGACCGACAATTGCATGAAGAATCTGCTTAGGGTTAGGCGTTTTGCGCTGCTTCGCG
ATGTACGGGCCAGATATACGCGTTGACATTGATTATTGACTAGTTATTAATAGTAATCAATTACGGGGTC
ATTAGTTCATAGCCCATATATGGAGTTCCGCGTTACATAACTTACGGTAAATGGCCCGCCTGGCTGACCG
CCCAACGACCCCCGCCCATTGACGTCAATAATGACGTATGTTCCCATAGTAACGCCAATAGGGACTTTCC
ATTGACGTCAATGGGTGGAGTATTTACGGTAAACTGCCCACTTGGCAGTACATCAAGTGTATCATATGCC
AAGTACGCCCCCTATTGACGTCAATGACGGTAAATGGCCCGCCTGGCATTATGCCCAGTACATGACCTTA
TGGGACTTTCCTACTTGGCAGTACATCTACGTATTAGTCATCGCTATTACCATGGTGATGCGGTTTTGGC
AGTACATCAATGGGCGTGGATAGCGGTTTGACTCACGGGGATTTCCAAGTCTCCACCCCATTGACGTCAA
TGGGAGTTTGTTTTGGCACCAAAATCAACGGGACTTTCCAAAATGTCGTAACAACTCCGCCCCATTGACG
CAAATGGGCGGTAGGCGTGTACGGTGGGAGGTCTATATAAGCAGAGCTCTCTGGCTAACTAGAGAACCCA
CTGCTTACTGGCTTATCGAAATTAATACGACTCACTATAGGGAGACCCAAGCTTGCCACCATGGCTTCTA
ACTTTACTCAGTTCGTTCTCGTCGACAATGGCGGAACTGGCGACGTGACTGTCGCCCCAAGCAACTTCGC
TAACGGGGTCGCTGAATGGATCAGCTCTAACTCGCGATCACAGGCTTACAAAGTAACCTGTAGCGTTCGT
CAGAGCTCTGCGCAGAATCGCAAATACACCATCAAAGTCGAGGTGCCTAAAGTGGCAACCCAGACTGTTG
GTGGTGAAGAGCTTCCTGTAGCCGGATGGAGATCTTACTTAAATATGGAACTAACCATTCCAATTTTCGC
CACGAATTCCGACTGCGAGCTTATTGTTAAGGCAATGCAAGGTCTCCTAAAAGATGGAAACCCGATTCCC
TCGGCCATCGCGGCCAACTCCGGCATCTACGGAGGTGGAGGTGGATCTGGTGGATCTCCTCCACATATGG
CTTACCCATACGATGTTCCAGATTACGCTCCTCCAAAGCTTGGATCCGAATTCCCGGGTCGACTCGAGCC
CATTGACAAACCTTCAGATTCTCTCAGTATAGGGAACGGTGATAATTCCCAGCAGATATCTAACAGTGAT
ACGCCTTCACCACCACCTGGTTTGTCAAAATCCAATCCAGTCATCCCCATCAGTTCATCCAATCACAGTG
CACGGTCCCCTTTTGAAGGGGCAGTAACAGAGTCACAGTCGTTATTCTCAGACAATTTTCGCCATCCCAA
CCCTATCCCAAGTGGGCTTCCTCCTTTCCCCAGCTCCCCACAGACATCCAGTGACTGGCCTACAGCACCA
GAACCACAGAGCCTCTTCACATCATTGGGTTTTGATCCCTTCGATGTCACTCGAAAAGCCTTAGCAGACC
TGATTGAGAAGGAACTGTCCGTTCAAGACCAACCTTCCCTTTCGCCCACATCTCTTCAGAACTCCTCTTC
ACACACTACAACCGCCAAAGGTCCAGGCTCTGGATTCCTGCATCCTGCTGCAGCTACAAATGCCAATTCT
CTCAATAGTACCTTTTCAGTCTTGCCCCAGAGGTTCCCTCAATTTCAGCAGCACCGAGCGGTTTATAATT
CATTCAGTTTTCCAGGCCAGGCAGCCCGCTATCCTTGGATGGCCTTTCCACGCAATAGCATCATGCACTT
GAACCACACAGCAAACCCCACCTCAAATAGTAATTTCTTGGACTTGAATCTCCCGCCACAGCACAACACA
GGTCTGGGAGGGATCCCTGTAGCAGGGGAAGAAGAGGTGAAGGTTTCGACCATGCCACTGTCAACCTCTT
CCCATTCATTACAACAAGGACAGCAGCCTACAAGTCTCCACACTACTGTGGCCTAAGCGGCCGCCTAGAG
GGCCCTATTCTATAGTGTCACCTAAATGCTAGAGCTCGCTGATCAGCCTCGACTGTGCCTTCTAGTTGCC
AGCCATCTGTTGTTTGCCCCTCCCCCGTGCCTTCCTTGACCCTGGAAGGTGCCACTCCCACTGTCCTTTC
CTAATAAAATGAGGAAATTGCATCGCATTGTCTGAGTAGGTGTCATTCTATTCTGGGGGGTGGGGTGGGG
CAGGACAGCAAGGGGGAGGATTGGGAAGACAATAGCAGGCATGCTGGGGATGCGGTGGGCTCTATGGCTT
CTGAGGCGGAAAGAACCAGCTGGGGCTCTAGGGGGTATCCCC
[124 nt withheld, positions 2563-2686]
C
[91 nt withheld, positions 2688-2778]
A
[49 nt withheld, positions 2780-2828]
CCTTTGACGTTGGAGTCCACGTTCTTT
[37 nt withheld, positions 2856-2892]
ACCCTATCTCGGTCTATTCTTTTGATTTATAAGGGATTTTGCCGATTTCGGCCTATTGGTTAAAAAATGA
GCTGATTTAACAAAAATTTAACGCGAATTAATTCTGTGGAATGTGTGTCAGTTAGGGTGTGGAAAGTCCC
CAGGCTCCCCAGCAGGCAGAAGTATGCAAAGCATGCATCTCAATTAGTCAGCAACCAGGTGTGGAAAGTC
CCCAGGCTCCCCAGCAGGCAGAAGTATGCAAAGCATGCATCTCAATTAGTCAGCAACCATAGTCCCGCCC
CTAACTCCGCCCATCCCGCCCCTAACTCCGCCCAGTTCCGCCCATTCTCCGCCCCATGGCTGACTAATTT
TTTTTATTTATGCAGAGGCCGAGGCCGCCTCTGCCTCTGAGCTATTCCAGAAGTAGTGAGGAGGCTTTTT
TGGAGGCCTAGGCTTTTGCAAAAAGCTCCCGGGAGCTTGTATATCCATTTTCGGATCTGATCAAGAGACA
GGATGAGGATCGTTTCGCATGATTGAACAAGATGGATTGCACGCAGGTTCTCCGGCCGCTTGGGTGGAGA
GGCTATTCGGCTATGACTGGGCACAACAGACAATCGGCTGCTCTGATGCCGCCGTGTTCCGGCTGTCAGC
GCAGGGGCGCCCGGTTCTTTTTGTCAAGACCGACCTGTCCGGTGCCCTGAATGAACTGCAGGACGAGGCA
GCGCGGCTATCGTGGCTGGCCACGACGGGCGTTCCTTGCGCAGCTGTGCTCGACGTTGTCACTGAAGCGG
GAAGGGACTGGCTGCTATTGGGCGAAGTGCCGGGGCAGGATCTCCTGTCATCTCACCTTGCTCCTGCCGA
GAAAGTATCCATCATGGCTGATGCAATGCGGCGGCTGCATACGCTTGATCCGGCTACCTGCCCATTCGAC
CACCAAGCGAAACATCGCATCGAGCGAGCACGTACTCGGATGGAAGCCGGTCTTGTCGATCAGGATGATC
TGGACGAAGAGCATCAGGGGCTCGCGCCAGCCGAACTGTTCGCCAGGCTCAAGGCGCGCATGCCCGACGG
CGAGGATCTCGTCGTGACCCATGGCGATGCCTGCTTGCCGAATATCATGGTGGAAAATGGCCGCTTTTCT
GGATTCATCGACTGTGGCCGGCTGGGTGTGGCGGACCGCTATCAGGACATAGCGTTGGCTACCCGTGATA
TTGCTGAAGAGCTTGGCGGCGAATGGGCTGACCGCTTCCTCGTGCTTTACGGTATCGCCGCTCCCGATTC
GCAGCGCATCGCCTTCTATCGCCTTCTTGACGAGTTCTTCTGAGCGGGACTCTGGGGTTCGAAATGACCG
ACCAAGCGACGCCCAACCTGCCATCACGAGATTTCGATTCCACCGCCGCCTTCTATGAAAGGTTGGGCTT
CGGAATCGTTTTCCGGGACGCCGGCTGGATGATCCTCCAGCGCGGGGATCTCATGCTGGAGTTCTTCGCC
CACCCCAACTTGTTTATTGCAGCTTATAATGGTTACAAATAAAGCAATAGCATCACAAATTTCACAAATA
AAGCATTTTTTTCACTGCATTCTAGTTGTGGTTTGTCCAAACTCATCAATGTATCTTATCATGTCTGTAT
ACCGTCGACCTCTAGCTAGAGCTTGGCGTAATCATGGTCATAGCTGTTTCCTGTGTGAAATTGTTATCCG
CTCACAATTCCACACAACATACGAGCCGGAAGCATAAAGTGTAAAGCCTGGGGTGCCTAATGAGTGAGCT
AACTCACATTAATTGCGTTGCGCTCACTGCCCGCTTTCCAGTCGGGAAACCTGTCGTGCCAGCTGCATTA
ATGAATCGGCCAACGCGCGGGGAGAGGCGGTTTGCGTATTGGGCGCTCTTCCGCTTCCTCGCTCACTGAC
TCGCTGCGCTCGGTCGTTCGGCTGCGGCGAGCGGTATCAGCTCACTCAAAGGCGGTAATACGGTTATCCA
CAGAATCAGGGGATAACGCAGGAAAGAACATGTGAGCAAAAGGCCAGCAAAAGGCCAGGAACCGTAAAAA
GGCCGCGTTGCTGGCGTTTTTCCATAGGCTCCGCCCCCCTGACGAGCATCACAAAAATCGACGCTCAAGT
CAGAGGTGGCGAAACCCGACAGGACTATAAAGATACCAGGCGTTTCCCCCTGGAAGCTCCCTCGTGCGCT
CTCCTGTTCCGACCCTGCCGCTTACCGGATACCTGTCCGCCTTTCTCCCTTCGGGAAGCGTGGCGCTTTC
TCATAGCTCACGCTGTAGGTATCTCAGTTCGGTGTAGGTCGTTCGCTCCAAGCTGGGCTGTGTGCACGAA
CCCCCCGTTCAGCCCGACCGCTGCGCCTTATCCGGTAACTATCGTCTTGAGTCCAACCCGGTAAGACACG
ACTTATCGCCACTGGCAGCAGCCACTGGTAACAGGATTAGCAGAGCGAGGTATGTAGGCGGTGCTACAGA
GTTCTTGAAGTGGTGGCCTAACTACGGCTACACTAGAAGAACAGTATTTGGTATCTGCGCTCTGCTGAAG
CCAGTTACCTTCGGAAAAAGAGTTGGTAGCTCTTGATCCGGCAAACAAACCACCGCTGGTAGCGGTTTTT
TTGTTTGCAAGCAGCAGATTACGCGCAGAAAAAAAGGATCTCAAGAAGATCCTTTGATCTTTTCTACGGG
GTCTGACGCTCAGTGGAACGAAAACTCACGTTAAGGGATTTTGGTCATGAGATTATCAAAAAGGATCTTC
ACCTAGATCCTTTTAAATTAAAAATGAAGTTTTAAATCAATCTAAAGTATATATGAGTAAACTTGGTCTG
ACAGTTACCAATGCTTAATCAGTGAGGCACCTATCTCAGCGATCTGTCTATTTCGTTCATCCATAGTTGC
CTGACTCCCCGTCGTGTAGATAACTACGATACGGGAGGGCTTACCATCTGGCCCCAGTGCTGCAATGATA
CCGCGAGACCCACGCTCACCGGCTCCAGATTTATCAGCAATAAACCAGCCAGCCGGAAGGGCCGAGCGCA
GAAGTGGTCCTGCAACTTTATCCGCCTCCATCCAGTCTATTAATTGTTGCCGGGAAGCTAGAGTAAGTAG
TTCGCCAGTTAATAGTTTGCGCAACGTTGTTGCCATTGCTACAGGCATCGTGGTGTCACGCTCGTCGTTT
GGTATGGCTTCATTCAGCTCCGGTTCCCAACGATCAAGGCGAGTTACATGATCCCCCATGTTGTGCAAAA
AAGCGGTTAGCTCCTTCGGTCCTCCGATCGTTGTCAGAAGTAAGTTGGCCGCAGTGTTATCACTCATGGT
TATGGCAGCACTGCATAATTCTCTTACTGTCATGCCATCCGTAAGATGCTTTTCTGTGACTGGTGAGTAC
TCAACCAAGTCATTCTGAGAATAGTGTATGCGGCGACCGAGTTGCTCTTGCCCGGCGTCAATACGGGATA
ATACCGCGCCACATAGCAGAACTTTAAAAGTGCTCATCATTGGAAAACGTTCTTCGGGGCGAAAACTCTC
AAGGATCTTACCGCTGTTGAGATCCAGTTCGATGTAACCCACTCGTGCACCCAACTGATCTTCAGCATCT
TTTACTTTCACCAGCGTTTCTGGGTGAGCAAAAACAGGAAGGCAAAATGCCGCAAAAAAGGGAATAAGGG
CGACACGGAAATGTTGAATACTCATACTCTTCCTTTTTCAATATTATTGAAGCATTTATCAGGGTTATTG
TCTCATGAGCGGATACATATTTGAATGTATTTAGAAAAATAAACAAATAGGGGTTCCGCGCACATTTCCC
CGAAAAGTGCCACCTGACGTC
Features (pLannotate 1.2.2; 23 found; start..end, strand, type, name):
     28..80      -  misc_feature   bom (fragment): basis of mobility region from pBR322
    235..614     +  enhancer       CMV enhancer: human cytomegalovirus immediate early enhancer
    615..818     +  promoter       CMV promoter: human cytomegalovirus (CMV) immediate early promoter
    814..847     +  LTR            5' LTR (truncated) (fragment): truncated 5' long terminal repeat (LTR) from HIV-1
    863..881     +  promoter       T7 promoter: promoter for bacteriophage T7 RNA polymerase
    904..1290    +  CDS            MS2: bacteriophage MS2 coat protein binds to a specific stem-loop structure in the viral RNA (Peabody, 1993)
   1333..1359    +  CDS            3xHA (fragment): three tandem HA epitope tags
   1399..2223    +  CDS            CNOT4 (fragment): CNOT4_HUMAN - Also known as NOT4. Experimental evidence at protein level: Swiss-Prot protein existence level 1. Has E3 ubiquitin ligase activity, promoting ubiquitination and degradation of target proteins (PubMed:11823428, PubMed:22159038, PubMed:26575292). Involved in activation of the JAK/STAT pathway (PubMed:11823428, PubMed:22159038). Catalyzes ubiquitination of methylated RBM15 (PubMed:26575292). Plays a role in quality control of translation of mitochondrial outer membrane-localized mRNA (PubMed:29861391). As part of the PINK1-regulated signaling, upon mitochondria damage, ubiquitinates
   2249..2267    -  promoter       SP6 promoter: promoter for bacteriophage SP6 RNA polymerase
   2293..2517    +  polyA_signal   bGH poly(A) signal: bovine growth hormone polyadenylation signal
   2521..2542    +  promoter       SV40 promoter (fragment): SV40 enhancer and early promoter
   2563..2991    +  rep_origin     f1 ori (sequence partly withheld): f1 bacteriophage origin of replication; arrow indicates direction of (+) strand synthesis
   3005..3334    +  promoter       SV40 promoter: SV40 enhancer and early promoter
   3401..4192    +  CDS            neo: KKA2_KLEPN - Also known as kan, nptII. Experimental evidence at protein level: Swiss-Prot protein existence level 1. Resistance to kanamycin, neomycin, paromomycin, ribostamycin, butirosin and gentamicin B. From Klebsiella pneumoniae.
   4216..4374    +  CDS            ble (fragment): BLE_KLEPN - Experimental evidence at protein level: Swiss-Prot protein existence level 1. Binding protein with a strong affinity to the bleomycin family of antibiotics. Binds to CL990; an antimitotic-antibiotic compound. From Klebsiella pneumoniae.
   4369..4490    +  polyA_signal   SV40 poly(A) signal: SV40 polyadenylation signal
   4563..4579    -  protein_bind   lac operator: The lac repressor binds to the lac operator to inhibit transcription in E. coli. This inhibition can be relieved by adding lactose or isopropyl-β-D-thiogalactopyranoside (IPTG). lac repressor encoded by lacI
   4587..4617    -  promoter       lac promoter: promoter for the E. coli lac operon
   4632..4653    -  protein_bind   CAP binding site: CAP binding activates transcription in the presence of cAMP. E. coli catabolite activator protein
   4666..4758    -  CDS            lacI (fragment): lac repressor; lacI; The lac repressor binds to the lac operator to inhibit transcription in E. coli. This inhibition can be relieved by adding lactose or isopropyl-β-D-thiogalactopyranoside (IPTG).
   4941..5526    -  rep_origin     ori: high-copy-number ColE1/pMB1/pBR322/pUC origin of replication
   5697..6557    -  CDS            AmpR: β-lactamase; bla; confers resistance to ampicillin, carbenicillin, and related antibiotics
   6558..6662    -  promoter       AmpR promoter: bla
