[The description below was written by a language model from this plasmid's Addgene catalogue record and pLannotate feature annotations shown in this document.]
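Description:
pcDNA3.1-MS2-HA-HsNot4_275-575-del377-402_AG is a 6.7 kb mammalian expression plasmid. The catalogue lists its backbone as unknown, but the name and feature layout are consistent with a pcDNA3.1-type vector. It is maintained in E. coli through a high-copy ColE1/pUC-type origin and selected with ampicillin via the β-lactamase gene and its own promoter. An f1 origin is also present. For selection in mammalian cells, an SV40 early promoter drives a neomycin/kanamycin phosphotransferase gene, followed by an SV40 polyadenylation signal. The short annotated hits to ble, lacI, an HIV-1 LTR and bom are fragments and are probably backbone remnants or annotation artefacts rather than functional parts.

The expression cassette uses the human CMV immediate-early enhancer and promoter and ends in the bovine growth hormone polyadenylation signal. T7 and SP6 promoters flank the insert. The open reading frame encodes the bacteriophage MS2 coat protein, then an HA epitope, then a fragment of human CNOT4 (NOT4). This fragment covers residues 275–575 with an internal deletion of residues 377–402, numbered according to isoform 1. CNOT4 is an E3 ubiquitin ligase that associates with the CCR4-NOT complex.

The MS2 coat protein binds a specific RNA stem-loop, so the fusion can be tethered to a reporter mRNA carrying MS2 binding sites, while the HA tag allows detection or immunoprecipitation. The record gives the purpose only as mammalian expression of this NOT4 variant. However, the design and the associated study of a CAF40-binding motif in NOT4 suggest use in tethering or interaction assays that compare the deletion mutant with the intact fragment. The depositor notes that the supplied sequence may be theoretical rather than fully verified.
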