Addgene plasmid #148753: pcDNA3.1-MS2-HA-HsNot4_275-575-del377-402_AG
Purpose: Mammalian Expression of HsNot4_275-575-del377-402
Depositing lab: Elisa Izaurralde. Depositing organization: Max Planck Institute for Developmental Biology. Publication: A conserved CAF40-binding motif in metazoan NOT4 mediates association with the CCR4-NOT complex. Keskeny C, Raisch T, Sgromo A, Igreja C, Bhandari D, Weichenrieder O, Izaurralde E. Genes Dev. 2019 Feb 1;33(3-4):236-252. doi: 10.1101/gad.320952.118. Epub 2019 Jan 28. PubMed 30692204.
Backbone
  Vector backbone: Unknown
  Vector type: Mammalian Expression
Growth in bacteria
  Bacterial resistance: Ampicillin, 100 μg/mL
  Growth temperature: 37°C
  Growth strain: DH5alpha
  Copy number: High Copy
Gene/Insert
  Gene/Insert name: HsNot4_275-575-del377-402
  Species: H. sapiens (human)
  Entrez Gene: CNOT4 (a.k.a. CLONE243, NOT4, NOT4H)
  Cloning method: Unknown
Terms and licenses: Academic/Nonprofit Terms; Industry Terms: Not Available to Industry
Depositor comments: sequence given by variant 4 NCBI: NM_001190848.1 or Uniprot.: isoform 1 O95628-1 Plasmids from this collection were made available to the research community and donated after the lab closed. Please note that the sequence provided by the depositing laboratory may be theoretical/predicted or based on Sanger sequencing results. There may be discrepancies between sequencing results obtained by Addgene and the depositor sequence. If an Addgene verified sequence is not available, please contact before placing your order to request that our lab fully sequence the plasmid.
How to cite: pcDNA3.1-MS2-HA-HsNot4_275-575-del377-402_AG was a gift from Elisa Izaurralde (Addgene plasmid # 148753 ; http://n2t.net/addgene:148753 ; RRID:Addgene_148753)
